Addgene plasmid #197853: pJMC-5T-Empty
Purpose: (Empty Backbone) Level 1 module 5T empty
Depositing lab: Daniel Voytas. Depositing organization: University of Minnesota. Publication: An extensible vector toolkit and parts library for advanced engineering of plant genomes. Chamness JC, Kumar J, Cruz AJ, Rhuby E, Holum MJ, Cody JP, Tibebu R, Gamo ME, Starker CG, Zhang F, Voytas DF. Plant Genome. 2023 Mar 9:e20312. doi: 10.1002/tpg2.20312. PubMed 36896468.
Backbone
  Vector backbone: Unspecified
  Backbone manufacturer: Self-made
  Vector type: Unspecified
Growth in bacteria
  Bacterial resistance: Ampicillin, 100 μg/mL
  Growth temperature: 37°C
  Growth strain: DH5alpha
  Copy number: High Copy
Gene/Insert
  Gene/Insert name: None
Terms and licenses: Academic/Nonprofit Terms; Industry Terms: Not Available to Industry
Depositor comments: Please visit https://www.biorxiv.org/content/10.1101/2022.10.15.511792v1 for bioRxiv preprint.
How to cite: pJMC-5T-Empty was a gift from Daniel Voytas (Addgene plasmid # 197853 ; http://n2t.net/addgene:197853 ; RRID:Addgene_197853)
