[The description below was written by a language model from this plasmid's Addgene catalogue record and pLannotate feature annotations shown in this document.]
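Description:
pJMC-5T-Empty is a small (about 2.1 kb) empty backbone plasmid from a modular vector toolkit and parts library built for advanced engineering of plant genomes. The record describes it as the "Level 1 module 5T empty" vector, meaning it occupies a defined position (5T) in the toolkit's hierarchical assembly scheme but carries no payload. The backbone is listed as self-made, the vector type is unspecified, and no gene or insert is present. The catalogue entry does not explain what the "5T" designation signifies beyond its module position. It also does not name the assembly chemistry or the restriction sites used to join modules.

The annotated features consist almost entirely of bacterial maintenance elements. A high-copy ColE1/pMB1/pUC-type origin of replication supports propagation in E. coli, consistent with the high copy number recorded. The bla gene, encoding β-lactamase and driven by its native AmpR promoter, provides ampicillin selection. A very short match to the RSF origin at the start of the sequence is only a fragment, probably a sequence-similarity hit rather than a functional second origin. No plant promoter, terminator, reporter, T-DNA border or other expression element is annotated, and the short unannotated stretches between features presumably hold whatever assembly junctions the module uses, though the feature table does not identify them.

In a multi-module system, an empty module of this kind most plausibly acts as a placeholder, filling a slot when no functional cassette is wanted there so that higher-level assemblies can still be completed. The record itself states only that it is an empty Level 1 module.
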