Features (pLannotate 1.2.2; 5 found; start..end, strand, type, name):
      1..23      +  rep_origin     RSF ori (fragment): Plasmids containing the RSF 1030 origin of replication can be propagated in E. coli cells that contain additional plasmids with compatible origins.
    145..245     +  promoter       AmpR promoter: bla
    245..262     +  promoter       AmpR promoter (fragment): bla
    263..1123    +  CDS            AmpR: β-lactamase; bla; confers resistance to ampicillin, carbenicillin, and related antibiotics
   1330..1918    +  rep_origin     ori: high-copy-number ColE1/pMB1/pBR322/pUC origin of replication
>Addgene plasmid #197853 | pJMC-5T-Empty | addgene full sequence | sequence record 390309 | Addgene NGS Result
GTCAGTGAGCGAGGAAGCGGAAGAGCGCCCACCTGCTTTTCCTCGGCGCGCCGGAGAGATCGCGCACGCC
CGCTGAGCTCAGTGTTTTGCAGGTGTGATGAAAAGCCTTAGGGTCAGGTGGCACTTTTCGGGGAAATGTG
CGATGAACCCCTATTTGTTTATTTTTCTAAATACATTCAAATATGTATCCGCTAATGAGACAATAACCCT
GATAAATGCTTCAATTATATTGAAAAAGGAAGAGTATTGAAAAAGGAAGAGTATGAGTATCCAACATTTC
CGTGTCGCCCTTATTCCCTTTTTTGCGGCCTTCTGCCTTCCTGTTTTTGCTCACCCAGAAACGCTGGTGA
AAGTAAAAGATGCTGAAGATCAGTTGGGTGCCCGAGTGGGTTACATTGAACTGGATCTCAACAGCGGCAA
AATCTTAGAGAGTTTTCGCCCCGAAGAACGCTTCCCAATGATGAGCACTTTCAAAGTTCTGCTATGTGGC
GCGGTGTTATCCCGTATTGATGCTGGGCAAGAGCAACTCGGTCGCCGCATACACTATTCTCAGAATGACT
TGGTTGAGTATTCACCAGTCACAGAAAAGCATCTTACGGATGGCATGACAGTAAGAGAATTATGTAGTGC
TGCCATAACCATGAGTGATAACACTGCGGCCAACTTACTTCTGACAACGATTGGAGGACCGAAGGAGCTA
ACCGCTTTTTTGCACAACATGGGGGATCATGTAACTCGCCTTGATCGTTGGGAACCGGAGCTGAATGAAG
CCATACCAAACGACGAGCGTGACACCACGATGCCTGTAGCAATGGCAACAACTCTCCGCAAACTATTAAC
TGGCGAACTACTTACTCTTGCTTCACGCCAGCAACTCATTGACTGGATGGAGGCGGACAAAGTTGCAGGA
CCACTTCTGCGCTCGGCACTTCCGGCTGGCTGGTTTATTGCTGATAAATCTGGAGCCGGTGAGCGTGGCT
CTCGCGGTATCATTGCAGCACTGGGGCCAGATGGTAAGCCCTCCCGTATCGTAGTTATCTACACGACGGG
GAGTCAGGCAACTATGGATGAACGAAATAGACAGATCGCTGAGATAGGTGCCTCACTGATTAAGCATTGG
TAACTGTCAGACGAAGGGAAATAAATAGTAGCCCGCCTGATGTGCGGGCTTTTTTTTGGTGGTGGTTACC
AGTGTCGCTTAGCTACCGTAGGTCCTCTTAGGCGGTCCGATTAGCGACATAGTCATCAATGCCTTGACGG
CAAAATCCCTTAACGTGAGTTTTCGTTCCACTGAGCGTCAGACCCCGTAGAAAAGATCAAAGGATCTTCT
TGAGATCCTTTTTTTCTGCGCGTAATCTGCTGCTTGCAAACAAAAAAACCACCGCTACCAGCGGTGGTTT
GTTTGCCGGATCAAGAGCTACTAACTCTTTTTCCGAAGGTAACTGGCTTCAGCAGAGCGCAGATACCAAA
TACTGTTCTTCTAGTGTAGCCGTAGTTAGGCCACCACTTCAAGAACTCTGTAGCACCGCCTACATACCTC
GCTCTGCTAATCCTGTTACCAGTGGCTGCTGCCAGTGGCGATAAGTCGTGTCTTACCGGGTTGGACTCAA
GACGATAGTTACCGGATAAGGCGCAGCGGTCGGGCTGAACGGGGGGTTCGTGCTCACAGCCCAGCTTGGA
GCGAACGACCTACACCGAACTGAGATACCTACAGCGTGAGCTATGAGAAAGCGCCACGCTTCCCGAAGGG
AGAAAGGCGGACAGGTATCCGGTAAGCGGCAGGGTCGGAACAGGAGAGCGCACGAGGGAGCTTCCAGGGG
GAAACGCCTGGTATCTTTATAGTCCTGTCGGGTTTCGCCACCTCTGACTTGAGCGTCGATTTTTGTGATG
CTCGTCAGGGGGGCGGAGCCTATGGAAAAACGCCAGCAACGCGGCCTTTTTACGGTTCCTGGCCTTTTGC
TGGCCTTTTGCTCACATGTTCTTTCCTGCGTTATCCCCTGATTCTGTGGATAACCGTATTACCGCCTTTG
AGTGAGCTGATACCGCTCGCCGCAGCCGAACGACCGAGCGCAGCGA
